>Addgene plasmid #142113 | TFORF2495 | addgene full sequence | sequence record 392692 | Addgene NGS Result
GGCTCCGGTGCCCGTCAGTGGGCAGAGCGCACATCGCCCACAGTCCCCGAGAAGTTGGGGGGAGGGGTCG
GCAATTGAACCGGTGCCTAGAGAAGGTGGCGCGGGGTAAACTGGGAAAGTGATGTCGTGTACTGGCTCCG
CCTTTTTCCCGAGGGTGGGGGAGAACCGTATATAAGTGCAGTAGTCGCCGTGAACGTTCTTTTTCGCAAC
GGGTTTGCCGCCAGAACACAGGTAAGTGCCGTGTGTGGTTCCCGCGGGCCTGGCCTCTTTACGGGTTATG
GCCCTTGCGTGCCTTGAATTACTTCCACCTGGCTGCAGTACGTGATTCTTGATCCCGAGCTTCGGGTTGG
AAGTGGGTGGGAGAGTTCGAGGCCTTGCGCTTAAGGAGCCCCTTCGCCTCGTGCTTGAGTTGAGGCCTGG
CCTGGGCGCTGGGGCCGCCGCGTGCGAATCTGGTGGCACCTTCGCGCCTGTCTCGCTGCTTTCGATAAGT
CTCTAGCCATTTAAAATTTTTGATGACCTGCTGCGACGCTTTTTTTCTGGCAAGATAGTCTTGTAAATGC
GGGCCAAGATCTGCACACTGGTATTTCGGTTTTTGGGGCCGCGGGCGGCGACGGGGCCCGTGCGTCCCAG
CGCACATGTTCGGCGAGGCGGGGCCTGCGAGCGCGGCCACCGAGAATCGGACGGGGGTAGTCTCAAGCTG
GCCGGCCTGCTCTGGTGCCTGGCCTCGCGCCGCCGTGTATCGCCCCGCCCTGGGCGGCAAGGCTGGCCCG
GTCGGCACCAGTTGCGTGAGCGGAAAGATGGCCGCTTCCCGGCCCTGCTGCAGGGAGCTCAAAATGGAGG
ACGCGGCGCTCGGGAGAGCGGGCGGGTGAGTCACCCACACAAAGGAAAAGGGCCTTTCCGTCCTCAGCCG
TCGCTTCATGTGACTCCACGGAGTACCGGGCGCCGTCCAGGCACCTCGATTAGTTCTCGAGCTTTTGGAG
TACGTCGTCTTTAGGTTGGGGGGAGGGGTTTTATGCGATGGAGTTTCCCCACACTGAGTGGGTGGAGACT
GAAGTTAGGCCAGCTTGGCACTTGATGTAATTCTCCTTGGAATTTGCCCTTTTTGAGTTTGGATCTTGGT
TCATTCTCAAGCCTCAGACAGTGGTTCAAAGTTTTTTTCTTCCATTTCAGGTGTCGTGAGGCTAGCACCG
CCACCATGTGTCCTAAAGGTTATGAAGACAGTATGGAGTTTCCAGACCATAGTAGACATTTGCTACAGTG
TCTGAGCGAGCAGAGACACCAGGGTTTTCTTTGTGACTGCACTGTTCTGGTGGGAGATGCCCAGTTCCGA
GCGCACCGAGCTGTACTGGCTTCATGCAGCATGTATTTCCACCTCTTTTACAAGGACCAGCTGGACAAAA
GAGACATTGTTCATCTGAACAGCGACATTGTTACAGCCCCCGCTTTCGCTCTCCTGCTTGAATTCATGTA
TGAAGGGAAACTCCAGTTCAAAGACTTGCCCATTGAAGACGTGCTAGCAGCTGCCAGTTATCTCCACATG
TATGACATTGTCAAAGTCTGCAAAAAGAAGCTGAAAGAGAAAGCCACCACGGAGGCAGACAGCACCAAAA
AGGAAGAAGATGCTTCAAGTTGTTCGGACAAAGTCGAGAGTCTCTCCGATGGCAGCAGCCACATAGCAGG
CGATTTGCCCAGTGATGAAGATGAAGGAGAAGATGAAAAATTGAACATCCTGCCCAGCAAAAGGGACTTG
GCGGCCGAGCCTGGGAACATGTGGATGCGATTGCCCTCAGACTCAGCAGGCATCCCCCAGGCTGGCGGAG
AGGCAGAGCCACACGCCACAGCAGCTGGAAAAACAGTAGCCAGCCCCTGCAGCTCAACAGAGTCTTTGTC
CCAGAGGTCTGTCACCTCCGTGAGGGATTCGGCAGATGTTGACTGTGTGCTGGACCTGTCTGTCAAGTCC
AGCCTTTCAGGAGTTGAAAATCTGAACAGCTCTTATTTCTCTTCACAGGACGTGCTGAGAAGCAACCTGG
TGCAGGTGAAGGTGGAGAAAGAGGCTTCCTGTGATGAGAGTGATGTTGGCACTAATGACTATGACATGGA
ACATAGCACTGTGAAAGAAAGTGTGAGCACTAATAACAGGGTACAGTATGAGCCGGCCCATCTGGCTCCC
CTGAGGGAGGACTCGGTCTTGAGGGAGCTGGACCGGGAGGACAAAGCCAGTGATGATGAGATGATGACCC
CAGAGAGCGAGCGTGTCCAGGTGGAGGGAGGCATGGAGAGCAGTCTGCTCCCCTACGTCTCCAACATCCT
GAGCCCCGCGGGCCAGATCTTCATGTGCCCCCTGTGCAACAAGGTCTTCCCCAGCCCCCACATCCTGCAG
ATCCACCTGAGCACGCACTTCCGCGAGCAGGACGGCATCCGCAGCAAGCCCGCCGCCGATGTCAACGTGC
CCACGTGCTCGCTGTGTGGGAAGACTTTCTCTTGCATGTACACCCTCAAGCGCCACGAGAGGACTCACTC
GGGGGAGAAGCCCTACACATGCACCCAGTGCGGCAAGAGCTTCCAGTACTCGCACAACCTGAGCCGCCAT
GCCGTGGTGCACACCCGCGAGAAGCCGCACGCCTGCAAGTGGTGCGAGCGCAGGTTCACGCAGTCCGGGG
ACCTGTACAGACACATTCGCAAGTTCCACTGTGAGTTGGTGAACTCCTTGTCGGTCAAAAGCGAAGCACT
GAGCTTGCCTACTGTCAGAGACTGGACCTTAGAAGATAGCTCTCAAGAACTTTGGAAATAGTAATGAACT
AGTCCGTAACTTGAAAGTATTTCGATTTCTTGGCTTTATATATCTTGTGGAAAGGACGAAATAAACATGT
TTAACTCTTCGGCACGCGTTAAGTCGACAATCAACCTCTGGATTACAAAATTTGTGAAAGATTGACTGGT
ATTCTTAACTATGTTGCTCCTTTTACGCTATGTGGATACGCTGCTTTAATGCCTTTGTATCATGCTATTG
CTTCCCGTATGGCTTTCATTTTCTCCTCCTTGTATAAATCCTGGTTGCTGTCTCTTTATGAGGAGTTGTG
GCCCGTTGTCAGGCAACGTGGCGTGGTGTGCACTGTGTTTGCTGACGCAACCCCCACTGGTTGGGGCATT
GCCACCACCTGTCAGCTCCTTTCCGGGACTTTCGCTTTCCCCCTCCCTATTGCCACGGCGGAACTCATCG
CCGCCTGCCTTGCCCGCTGCTGGACAGGGGCTCGGCTGTTGGGCACTGACAATTCCGTGGTGTTGTCGGG
GAAATCATCGTCCTTTCCTTGGCTGCTCGCCTGTGTTGCCACCTGGATTCTGCGCGGGACGTCCTTCTGC
TACGTCCCTTCGGCCCTCAATCCAGCGGACCTTCCTTCCCGCGGCCTGCTGCCGGCTCTGCGGCCTCTTC
CGCGTCTTCGCCTTCGCCCTCAGACGAGTCGGATCTCCCTTTGGGCCGCCTCCCCGCGTCGACTTTAAGA
CCAATGACTTACAAGGCAGCTGTAGATCTTAGCCACTTTTTAAAAGAAAAGGGGGGACTGGAAGGGCTAA
TTCACTCCCAACGAAGACAAGATCTGCTTTTTGCTTGTACTGGGTCTCTCTGGTTAGACCAGATCTGAGC
CTGGGAGCTCTCTGGCTAACTAGGGAACCCACTGCTTAAGCCTCAATAAAGCTTGCCTTGAGTGCTTCAA
GTAGTGTGTGCCCGTCTGTTGTGTGACTCTGGTAACTAGAGATCCCTCAGACCCTTTTAGTCAGTGTGGA
AAATCTCTAGCAGTACGTATAGTAGTTCATGTCATCTTATTATTCAGTATTTATAACTTGCAAAGAAATG
AATATCAGAGAGTGAGAGGAACTTGTTTATTGCAGCTTATAATGGTTACAAATAAAGCAATAGCATCACA
AATTTCACAAATAAAGCATTTTTTTCACTGCATTCTAGTTGTGGTTTGTCCAAACTCATCAATGTATCTT
ATCATGTCTGGCTCTAGCTATCCCGCCCCTAACTCCGCCCATCCCGCCCCTAACTCCGCCCAGTTCCGCC
CATTCTCCGCCCCATGGCTGACTAATTTTTTTTATTTATGCAGAGGCCGAGGCCGCCTCGGCCTCTGAGC
TATTCCAGAAGTAGTGAGGAGGCTTTTTTGGAGGCCTAGGGACGTACCCAATTCGCCCTATAGTGAGTCG
TATTACGCGCGCTCACTGGCCGTCGTTTTACAACGTCGTGACTGGGAAAACCCTGGCGTTACCCAACTTA
ATCGCCTTGCAGCACATCCCCCTTTCGCCAGCTGGCGTAATAGCGAAGAGGCCCGCACCGATCGCCCTTC
CCAACAGTTGCGCAGCCTGAATGGCGAATGGG
[124 nt withheld, positions 4373-4496]
C
[91 nt withheld, positions 4498-4588]
A
[49 nt withheld, positions 4590-4638]
CCTTTGACGTTGGAGTCCACGTTCTTT
[37 nt withheld, positions 4666-4702]
ACCCTATCTCGGTCTATTCTTTTGATTTATAAGGGATTTTGCCGATTTCGGCCTATTGGTTAAAAAATGA
GCTGATTTAACAAAAATTTAACGCGAATTTTAACAAAATATTAACGCTTACAATTTAGGTGGCACTTTTC
GGGGAAATGTGCGCGGAACCCCTATTTGTTTATTTTTCTAAATACATTCAAATATGTATCCGCTCATGAG
ACAATAACCCTGATAAATGCTTCAATAATATTGAAAAAGGAAGAGTATGAGTATTCAACATTTCCGTGTC
GCCCTTATTCCCTTTTTTGCGGCATTTTGCCTTCCTGTTTTTGCTCACCCAGAAACGCTGGTGAAAGTAA
AAGATGCTGAAGATCAGTTGGGTGCACGAGTGGGTTACATCGAACTGGATCTCAACAGCGGTAAGATCCT
TGAGAGTTTTCGCCCCGAAGAACGTTTTCCAATGATGAGCACTTTTAAAGTTCTGCTATGTGGCGCGGTA
TTATCCCGTATTGACGCCGGGCAAGAGCAACTCGGTCGCCGCATACACTATTCTCAGAATGACTTGGTTG
AGTACTCACCAGTCACAGAAAAGCATCTTACGGATGGCATGACAGTAAGAGAATTATGCAGTGCTGCCAT
AACCATGAGTGATAACACTGCGGCCAACTTACTTCTGACAACGATCGGAGGACCGAAGGAGCTAACCGCT
TTTTTGCACAACATGGGGGATCATGTAACTCGCCTTGATCGTTGGGAACCGGAGCTGAATGAAGCCATAC
CAAACGACGAGCGTGACACCACGATGCCTGTAGCAATGGCAACAACGTTGCGCAAACTATTAACTGGCGA
ACTACTTACTCTAGCTTCCCGGCAACAATTAATAGACTGGATGGAGGCGGATAAAGTTGCAGGACCACTT
CTGCGCTCGGCCCTTCCGGCTGGCTGGTTTATTGCTGATAAATCTGGAGCCGGTGAGCGTGGGTCTCGCG
GTATCATTGCAGCACTGGGGCCAGATGGTAAGCCCTCCCGTATCGTAGTTATCTACACGACGGGGAGTCA
GGCAACTATGGATGAACGAAATAGACAGATCGCTGAGATAGGTGCCTCACTGATTAAGCATTGGTAACTG
TCAGACCAAGTTTACTCATATATACTTTAGATTGATTTAAAACTTCATTTTTAATTTAAAAGGATCTAGG
TGAAGATCCTTTTTGATAATCTCATGACCAAAATCCCTTAACGTGAGTTTTCGTTCCACTGAGCGTCAGA
CCCCGTAGAAAAGATCAAAGGATCTTCTTGAGATCCTTTTTTTCTGCGCGTAATCTGCTGCTTGCAAACA
AAAAAACCACCGCTACCAGCGGTGGTTTGTTTGCCGGATCAAGAGCTACCAACTCTTTTTCCGAAGGTAA
CTGGCTTCAGCAGAGCGCAGATACCAAATACTGTTCTTCTAGTGTAGCCGTAGTTAGGCCACCACTTCAA
GAACTCTGTAGCACCGCCTACATACCTCGCTCTGCTAATCCTGTTACCAGTGGCTGCTGCCAGTGGCGAT
AAGTCGTGTCTTACCGGGTTGGACTCAAGACGATAGTTACCGGATAAGGCGCAGCGGTCGGGCTGAACGG
GGGGTTCGTGCACACAGCCCAGCTTGGAGCGAACGACCTACACCGAACTGAGATACCTACAGCGTGAGCT
ATGAGAAAGCGCCACGCTTCCCGAAGGGAGAAAGGCGGACAGGTATCCGGTAAGCGGCAGGGTCGGAACA
GGAGAGCGCACGAGGGAGCTTCCAGGGGGAAACGCCTGGTATCTTTATAGTCCTGTCGGGTTTCGCCACC
TCTGACTTGAGCGTCGATTTTTGTGATGCTCGTCAGGGGGGCGGAGCCTATGGAAAAACGCCAGCAACGC
GGCCTTTTTACGGTTCCTGGCCTTTTGCTGGCCTTTTGCTCACATGTTCTTTCCTGCGTTATCCCCTGAT
TCTGTGGATAACCGTATTACCGCCTTTGAGTGAGCTGATACCGCTCGCCGCAGCCGAACGACCGAGCGCA
GCGAGTCAGTGAGCGAGGAAGCGGAAGAGCGCCCAATACGCAAACCGCCTCTCCCCGCGCGTTGGCCGAT
TCATTAATGCAGCTGGCACGACAGGTTTCCCGACTGGAAAGCGGGCAGTGAGCGCAACGCAATTAATGTG
AGTTAGCTCACTCATTAGGCACCCCAGGCTTTACACTTTATGCTTCCGGCTCGTATGTTGTGTGGAATTG
TGAGCGGATAACAATTTCACACAGGAAACAGCTATGACCATGATTACGCCAAGCGCGCAATTAACCCTCA
CTAAAGGGAACAAAAGCTGGAGCTGCAAGCTTAATGTAGTCTTATGCAATACTCTTGTAGTCTTGCAACA
TGGTAACGATGAGTTAGCAACATGCCTTACAAGGAGAGAAAAAGCACCGTGCATGCCGATTGGTGGAAGT
AAGGTGGTACGATCGTGCCTTATTAGGAAGGCAACAGACGGGTCTGACATGGATTGGACGAACCACTGAA
TTGCCGCATTGCAGAGATATTGTATTTAAGTGCCTAGCTCGATACATAAACGGGTCTCTCTGGTTAGACC
AGATCTGAGCCTGGGAGCTCTCTGGCTAACTAGGGAACCCACTGCTTAAGCCTCAATAAAGCTTGCCTTG
AGTGCTTCAAGTAGTGTGTGCCCGTCTGTTGTGTGACTCTGGTAACTAGAGATCCCTCAGACCCTTTTAG
TCAGTGTGGAAAATCTCTAGCAGTGGCGCCCGAACAGGGACTTGAAAGCGAAAGGGAAACCAGAGGAGCT
CTCTCGACGCAGGACTCGGCTTGCTGAAGCGCGCACGGCAAGAGGCGAGGGGCGGCGACTGGTGAGTACG
CCAAAAATTTTGACTAGCGGAGGCTAGAAGGAGAGAGATGGGTGCGAGAGCGTCAGTATTAAGCGGGGGA
GAATTAGATCGCGATGGGAAAAAATTCGGTTAAGGCCAGGGGGAAAGAAAAAATATAAATTAAAACATAT
AGTATGGGCAAGCAGGGAGCTAGAACGATTCGCAGTTAATCCTGGCCTGTTAGAAACATCAGAAGGCTGT
AGACAAATACTGGGACAGCTACAACCATCCCTTCAGACAGGATCAGAAGAACTTAGATCATTATATAATA
CAGTAGCAACCCTCTATTGTGTGCATCAAAGGATAGAGATAAAAGACACCAAGGAAGCTTTAGACAAGAT
AGAGGAAGAGCAAAACAAAAGTAAGACCACCGCACAGCAAGCGGCCGCTGATCTTCAGACCTGGAGGAGG
AGATATGAGGGACAATTGGAGAAGTGAATTATATAAATATAAAGTAGTAAAAATTGAACCATTAGGAGTA
GCACCCACCAAGGCAAAGAGAAGAGTGGTGCAGAGAGAAAAAAGAGCAGTGGGAATAGGAGCTTTGTTCC
TTGGGTTCTTGGGAGCAGCAGGAAGCACTATGGGCGCAGCGTCAATGACGCTGACGGTACAGGCCAGACA
ATTATTGTCTGGTATAGTGCAGCAGCAGAACAATTTGCTGAGGGCTATTGAGGCGCAACAGCATCTGTTG
CAACTCACAGTCTGGGGCATCAAGCAGCTCCAGGCAAGAATCCTGGCTGTGGAAAGATACCTAAAGGATC
AACAGCTCCTGGGGATTTGGGGTTGCTCTGGAAAACTCATTTGCACCACTGCTGTGCCTTGGAATGCTAG
TTGGAGTAATAAATCTCTGGAACAGATTTGGAATCACACGACCTGGATGGAGTGGGACAGAGAAATTAAC
AATTACACAAGCTTAATACACTCCTTAATTGAAGAATCGCAAAACCAGCAAGAAAAGAATGAACAAGAAT
TATTGGAATTAGATAAATGGGCAAGTTTGTGGAATTGGTTTAACATAACAAATTGGCTGTGGTATATAAA
ATTATTCATAATGATAGTAGGAGGCTTGGTAGGTTTAAGAATAGTTTTTGCTGTACTTTCTATAGTGAAT
AGAGTTAGGCAGGGATATTCACCATTATCGTTTCAGACCCACCTCCCAACCCCGAGGGGACCCATGCATT
GCATCTCAATTAGTCAGCAACCAGGTGTGGAAAGTCCCCAGGCTCCCCAGCAGGCAGAAGTATGCAAAGC
ATGCGTCTCAATTAGTCAGCAACCATAGTCCCGCCCCTAACTCCGCCCATCCCGCCCCTAACTCCGCCCA
GTTCCGCCCATTCTCCGCCCCATGGCTGACTAATTTTTTTTATTTATGCAGAGGCCGAGGCCGCCTCGGC
CTCTGAGCTATTCCAGAAGTAGTGAGGAGGCTTTTTTGGAGGCCTAGGCTTTTGCAAAAAGCTTTCTAGA
GGTACCACCGGAGCTTACCATGACCGAGTACAAGCCCACGGTGCGCCTCGCCACCCGCGACGACGTCCCC
AGGGCCGTACGCACCCTCGCCGCCGCGTTCGCCGACTACCCCGCCACGCGCCACACCGTCGATCCGGACC
GCCACATCGAGCGGGTCACCGAGCTGCAAGAACTCTTCCTCACGCGCGTCGGGCTCGACATCGGCAAGGT
GTGGGTCGCGGACGACGGCGCCGCCGTGGCGGTCTGGACCACGCCGGAGAGCGTCGAAGCGGGGGCGGTG
TTCGCCGAGATCGGCCCGCGCATGGCCGAGTTGAGCGGTTCCCGGCTGGCCGCGCAGCAACAGATGGAAG
GCCTCCTGGCGCCGCACCGGCCCAAGGAGCCCGCGTGGTTCCTGGCCACCGTCGGCGTCTCGCCCGACCA
CCAGGGCAAGGGTCTGGGCAGCGCCGTCGTGCTCCCCGGAGTGGAGGCGGCCGAGCGCGCCGGGGTGCCC
GCCTTCCTGGAGACCTCCGCGCCCCGCAACCTCCCCTTCTACGAGCGGCTCGGCTTCACCGTCACCGCCG
ACGTCGAGGTGCCCGAAGGACCGCGCACCTGGTGCATGACCCGCAAGCCCGGTGCCAGTTAACGAATTCT
AGATCTTGAGACAAATGGCAGTATTCATCCACAATTTTAAAAGAAAAGGGGGGATTGGGGGGTACAGTGC
AGGGGAAAGAATAGTAGACATAATAGCAACAGACATACAAACTAAAGAATTACAAAAACAAATTACAAAA
ATTCAAAATTTTCGGGTTTATTACAGGGACAGCAGAGATCCACTTTGGCGCCGGCTCGAGGCCTGCAGGT
GCAAAGATGGATAAAGTTTTAAACAGAGAGGAATCTTTGCAGCTAATGGACCTTCTAGGTCTTGAAAGGA
GTGGGAATT
Features (pLannotate 1.2.2; 31 found; start..end, strand, type, name):
      1..1179    +  promoter       EF-1α promoter: strong constitutive promoter for human elongation factor EF-1α
   1223..2788    +  CDS            ZBTB18: ZBT18_HUMAN - Also known as RP58, TAZ1, ZNF238. Experimental evidence at protein level: Swiss-Prot protein existence level 1. Transcriptional repressor that plays a role in various developmental processes such as myogenesis and brain development. Plays a key role in myogenesis by directly repressing the expression of ID2 and ID3, 2 inhibitors of skeletal myogenesis. Also involved in controlling cell division of progenitor cells and regulating the survival of postmitotic cortical neurons. Specifically binds the consensus DNA sequence 5'-[AC]ACATCTG[GT][AC]-3' which contains the E box core, and
   2804..2857    +  promoter       U6 promoter (fragment): RNA polymerase III promoter for human U6 snRNA
   2899..3487    +  misc_feature   WPRE: woodchuck hepatitis virus posttranscriptional regulatory element
   3538..3557    +  misc_feature   cPPT/CTS (fragment): central polypurine tract and central termination sequence of HIV-1
   3559..3792    +  LTR            3' LTR (ΔU3): self-inactivating 3' long terminal repeat (LTR) from HIV-1
   3870..3991    +  polyA_signal   SV40 poly(A) signal: SV40 polyadenylation signal
   4031..4166    +  rep_origin     SV40 ori: SV40 origin of replication
   4187..4205    -  promoter       T7 promoter: promoter for bacteriophage T7 RNA polymerase
   4213..4368    +  CDS            lacZα (fragment): LacZα fragment of β-galactosidase; lacZ fragment
   4373..4801    +  rep_origin     f1 ori (sequence partly withheld): f1 bacteriophage origin of replication; arrow indicates direction of (+) strand synthesis
   4854..4958    +  promoter       AmpR promoter: bla
   4959..5819    +  CDS            AmpR: β-lactamase; bla; confers resistance to ampicillin, carbenicillin, and related antibiotics
   5990..6578    +  rep_origin     ori: high-copy-number ColE1/pMB1/pBR322/pUC origin of replication
   6761..6853    +  CDS            lacI (fragment): lac repressor; lacI; The lac repressor binds to the lac operator to inhibit transcription in E. coli. This inhibition can be relieved by adding lactose or isopropyl-β-D-thiogalactopyranoside (IPTG).
   6866..6887    +  protein_bind   CAP binding site: CAP binding activates transcription in the presence of cAMP. E. coli catabolite activator protein
   6902..6932    +  promoter       lac promoter: promoter for the E. coli lac operon
   6940..6956    +  protein_bind   lac operator: The lac repressor binds to the lac operator to inhibit transcription in E. coli. This inhibition can be relieved by adding lactose or isopropyl-β-D-thiogalactopyranoside (IPTG). lac repressor encoded by lacI
   7001..7019    +  promoter       T3 promoter: promoter for bacteriophage T3 RNA polymerase
   7047..7273    +  promoter       RSV promoter: Rous sarcoma virus enhancer/promoter
   7274..7454    +  LTR            5' LTR (truncated): truncated 5' long terminal repeat (LTR) from HIV-1
   7501..7626    +  misc_feature   HIV-1 Ψ: packaging signal of human immunodeficiency virus type 1
   7610..7973    +  CDS            HIV-1 gag (fragment): gag protein from human immunodeficiency virus 1; gag
   8119..8352    +  misc_feature   RRE: The Rev response element (RRE) of HIV-1 allows for Rev-dependent mRNA export from the nucleus to the cytoplasm.
   8729..8755    +  CDS            Rev (fragment): human immunodeficiency virus 1 (HIV-1) Rev protein; rev; enhances nuclear export of unspliced and incompletely spliced viral mRNAs
   8762..8785    +  promoter       SV40 promoter (fragment): SV40 early promoter
   8786..8857    +  promoter       SV40 promoter (fragment): SV40 enhancer and early promoter
   8881..9016    +  rep_origin     SV40 ori: SV40 origin of replication
   9062..9658    +  CDS            PuroR (fragment): puromycin N-acetyltransferase; pac from Streptomyces; confers resistance to puromycin
   9707..9824    +  misc_feature   cPPT/CTS: central polypurine tract and central termination sequence of HIV-1
   9889..9955    +  CDS            small t antigen (fragment): SV40 (simian virus 40) small t antigen
