[The description below was written by a language model from this plasmid's Addgene catalogue record and pLannotate feature annotations shown in this document.]
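Description:
TFORF2495 is a third-generation-style, self-inactivating lentiviral expression plasmid built on the pLX_TRC317 backbone and carrying the human transcription factor ZBTB18 (also known as RP58 or ZNF238), a zinc-finger transcriptional repressor involved in myogenesis and brain development. It belongs to a large barcoded transcription factor ORF collection. In bacteria it is maintained through a high-copy ColE1/pUC-type origin with ampicillin resistance (AmpR), and an f1 origin is also present. The depositor notes that the plasmid can recombine, as is common for LTR-containing vectors.

The viral genome is transcribed from an RSV promoter fused to a truncated HIV-1 5' LTR, followed by the Ψ packaging signal, a partial gag sequence and the Rev response element. Together these allow Rev-dependent export and packaging of the genomic RNA when helper functions are supplied in trans. Within the provirus, SV40 early promoter sequences precede a puromycin N-acetyltransferase gene for selection of transduced mammalian cells. A cPPT/CTS element, which aids nuclear import, lies downstream of this cassette. The EF-1α promoter then provides strong constitutive expression of the synthesized ZBTB18 ORF. Downstream lie a WPRE to enhance transcript stability and expression, and the ΔU3 3' LTR, which inactivates the LTR promoter after integration.

According to the record, each ORF in the collection is paired with a unique 24-bp barcode. The barcode is not annotated in the feature table, though a short region between the ORF and the WPRE, flagged as a U6 promoter fragment, may relate to it. The barcode lets individual transcription factors be identified by sequencing in pooled overexpression screens, such as directed differentiation studies.
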