Addgene plasmid #142113: TFORF2495
Purpose: Lentiviral vector for overexpressing transcription factor ORFs with unique 24-bp barcodes. Barcodes facilitate identification of transcription factors in pooled screens.
Depositing lab: Feng Zhang. Depositing organization: Broad Institute. Publication: A transcription factor atlas of directed differentiation. Joung J, Ma S, Tay T, Geiger-Schuller KR, Kirchgatterer PC, Verdine VK, Guo B, Arias-Garcia MA, Allen WE, Singh A, Kuksenko O, Abudayyeh OO, Gootenberg JS, Fu Z, Macrae RK, Buenrostro JD, Regev A, Zhang F. Cell. 2023 Jan 5;186(1):209-229.e26. doi: 10.1016/j.cell.2022.11.026. PubMed 36608654.
Backbone
  Vector backbone: pLX_TRC317
  Backbone manufacturer: Broad Institute Genetic Perturbation Platform
  Backbone size w/o insert (bp): 8264
  Vector type: Mammalian Expression, Lentiviral
  Selectable markers: Puromycin
Growth in bacteria
  Bacterial resistance: Ampicillin, 100 μg/mL
  Growth temperature: 37°C
  Growth strain: NEB Stable
  Copy number: High Copy
Gene/Insert
  Gene/Insert name: ZBTB18
  Species: H. sapiens (human)
  Insert size (bp): 1697
  Entrez Gene: ZBTB18 (a.k.a. C2H2-171, MRD22, RP58, TAZ-1, ZNF238)
  Promoter: EF1a
  Cloning method: Unknown
  Sequencing primers: 5′ GGGTGGAGACTGAAGTTAGGCCAG; 3′ CACATAGCGTAAAAGGAGCAACATAG
Terms and licenses: Academic/Nonprofit Terms; Industry Terms: Not Available to Industry
Depositor comments: NM_205768,ENST00000358704 . The transcription factor ORF portion of this plasmid was synthesized by Genewiz. Please test multiple small colonies in case of plasmid recombination. To make this collection available in a timely manner, a portion of this collection was not fully sequenced by Addgene. If an Addgene verified full plasmid sequence is not available, please contact us prior to placing an order to request the full sequence.
How to cite: TFORF2495 was a gift from Feng Zhang (Addgene plasmid # 142113 ; http://n2t.net/addgene:142113 ; RRID:Addgene_142113)
