>Addgene plasmid #142113 | TFORF2495 | depositor partial sequence | sequence record 278476 | Insert
ACCGCCACCATGTGTCCTAAAGGTTATGAAGACAGTATGGAGTTTCCAGACCATAGTAGACATTTGCTAC
AGTGTCTGAGCGAGCAGAGACACCAGGGTTTTCTTTGTGACTGCACTGTTCTGGTGGGAGATGCCCAGTT
CCGAGCGCACCGAGCTGTACTGGCTTCATGCAGCATGTATTTCCACCTCTTTTACAAGGACCAGCTGGAC
AAAAGAGACATTGTTCATCTGAACAGCGACATTGTTACAGCCCCCGCTTTCGCTCTCCTGCTTGAATTCA
TGTATGAAGGGAAACTCCAGTTCAAAGACTTGCCCATTGAAGACGTGCTAGCAGCTGCCAGTTATCTCCA
CATGTATGACATTGTCAAAGTCTGCAAAAAGAAGCTGAAAGAGAAAGCCACCACGGAGGCAGACAGCACC
AAAAAGGAAGAAGATGCTTCAAGTTGTTCGGACAAAGTCGAGAGTCTCTCCGATGGCAGCAGCCACATAG
CAGGCGATTTGCCCAGTGATGAAGATGAAGGAGAAGATGAAAAATTGAACATCCTGCCCAGCAAAAGGGA
CTTGGCGGCCGAGCCTGGGAACATGTGGATGCGATTGCCCTCAGACTCAGCAGGCATCCCCCAGGCTGGC
GGAGAGGCAGAGCCACACGCCACAGCAGCTGGAAAAACAGTAGCCAGCCCCTGCAGCTCAACAGAGTCTT
TGTCCCAGAGGTCTGTCACCTCCGTGAGGGATTCGGCAGATGTTGACTGTGTGCTGGACCTGTCTGTCAA
GTCCAGCCTTTCAGGAGTTGAAAATCTGAACAGCTCTTATTTCTCTTCACAGGACGTGCTGAGAAGCAAC
CTGGTGCAGGTGAAGGTGGAGAAAGAGGCTTCCTGTGATGAGAGTGATGTTGGCACTAATGACTATGACA
TGGAACATAGCACTGTGAAAGAAAGTGTGAGCACTAATAACAGGGTACAGTATGAGCCGGCCCATCTGGC
TCCCCTGAGGGAGGACTCGGTCTTGAGGGAGCTGGACCGGGAGGACAAAGCCAGTGATGATGAGATGATG
ACCCCAGAGAGCGAGCGTGTCCAGGTGGAGGGAGGCATGGAGAGCAGTCTGCTCCCCTACGTCTCCAACA
TCCTGAGCCCCGCGGGCCAGATCTTCATGTGCCCCCTGTGCAACAAGGTCTTCCCCAGCCCCCACATCCT
GCAGATCCACCTGAGCACGCACTTCCGCGAGCAGGACGGCATCCGCAGCAAGCCCGCCGCCGATGTCAAC
GTGCCCACGTGCTCGCTGTGTGGGAAGACTTTCTCTTGCATGTACACCCTCAAGCGCCACGAGAGGACTC
ACTCGGGGGAGAAGCCCTACACATGCACCCAGTGCGGCAAGAGCTTCCAGTACTCGCACAACCTGAGCCG
CCATGCCGTGGTGCACACCCGCGAGAAGCCGCACGCCTGCAAGTGGTGCGAGCGCAGGTTCACGCAGTCC
GGGGACCTGTACAGACACATTCGCAAGTTCCACTGTGAGTTGGTGAACTCCTTGTCGGTCAAAAGCGAAG
CACTGAGCTTGCCTACTGTCAGAGACTGGACCTTAGAAGATAGCTCTCAAGAACTTTGGAAATAGTAATG
AACTAGTCCGTAACTTGAAAGTATTTCGATTTCTTGGCTTTATATATCTTGTGGAAAGGACGAAATAAAC
ATGTTTAACTCTTCGGC
