>Addgene plasmid #142113 | TFORF2495 | depositor partial sequence | sequence record 278477 | Barcode
AATAAACATGTTTAACTCTTCGGC
